Addgene plasmid #198829: pJR034
Purpose: Step-Waveform Inhibitory Channelrhodopsin
Depositing lab: Paul Sternberg. Depositing organization: California Institute of Technology. Publication: A cGAL-UAS bipartite expression toolkit for Caenorhabditis elegans sensory neurons. Nava S, Palma W, Wan X, Oh JY, Gharib S, Wang H, Revanna JS, Tan M, Zhang M, Liu J, Chen CH, Lee JS, Perry B, Sternberg PW. Proc Natl Acad Sci U S A. 2023 Dec 19;120(51):e2221680120. doi: 10.1073/pnas.2221680120. Epub 2023 Dec 14. PubMed 38096407.
Backbone
  Vector backbone: pPD117.01
  Backbone manufacturer: Fire Lab C. elegans Vector Kit
  Vector type: Worm Expression
Growth in bacteria
  Bacterial resistance: Ampicillin, 100 μg/mL
  Growth temperature: 37°C
  Growth strain: DH5alpha
  Copy number: High Copy
Gene/Insert
  Gene/Insert name: 15xUAS::SwiCHR-TS-EYFP::let-858 3'UTR
  Species: C. elegans (nematode)
  Insert size (bp): 2183
  Cloning method: Gibson Cloning
Terms and licenses: Academic/Nonprofit Terms; Industry Terms: Not Available to Industry
How to cite: pJR034 was a gift from Paul Sternberg (Addgene plasmid # 198829 ; http://n2t.net/addgene:198829 ; RRID:Addgene_198829)
