[The description below was written by a language model from this plasmid's Addgene catalogue record and pLannotate feature annotations shown in this document.]
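Description:
pJR034 is a C. elegans expression plasmid built on the pPD117.01 backbone from the Fire Lab vector kit. It serves as an effector (responder) construct for the cGAL-UAS bipartite expression system. It is propagated in E. coli as a high-copy plasmid through a ColE1/pUC-type origin and selected with ampicillin via the β-lactamase gene and its native promoter. Remnants of the pUC lac region (a lacI fragment, CAP site, lac promoter and operator, and a piece of the multiple cloning site) are backbone carry-over and play no evident role in worm expression.

The payload, assembled by Gibson cloning, is 15xUAS::SwiChR-TS-EYFP::let-858 3'UTR. Three tandem 5X UAS blocks provide fifteen Gal4 binding sites upstream of the coding region, so transcription depends on a GAL4-based driver supplied from a separate transgene. The record does not annotate the minimal promoter presumably lying between the UAS array and the coding sequence. The open reading frame encodes SwiChR, the step-waveform inhibitory channelrhodopsin. The annotation tool detects it only as a short match to channelrhodopsin-2, consistent with an engineered channelrhodopsin derivative. Next comes a short segment matching KCNJ2 (Kir2.1), which corresponds to the "TS" membrane trafficking signal commonly used to improve surface delivery of opsins. It is fused to EYFP so that expression can be visualised. The let-858 3'UTR named in the catalogue entry is not annotated in the feature table but would occupy the region downstream of EYFP.

Crossed to or co-expressed with cell-specific cGAL drivers, such as the sensory-neuron drivers covered by the associated toolkit, the construct allows light-controlled inhibition of defined neurons, with fluorescence confirming where the opsin is expressed.
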