Features (pLannotate 1.2.2; 14 found; start..end, strand, type, name):
     36..130     +  protein_bind   5X UAS: five tandem copies of the "ScaI site" 17-mer CGGAGTACTGTCCTCCG, an upstream activating sequence (UAS) that efficiently binds yeast Gal4 (Webster et al., 1988; Pfeiffer et al., 2010) GAL4
    169..263     +  protein_bind   5X UAS: five tandem copies of the "ScaI site" 17-mer CGGAGTACTGTCCTCCG, an upstream activating sequence (UAS) that efficiently binds yeast Gal4 (Webster et al., 1988; Pfeiffer et al., 2010) GAL4
    302..396     +  protein_bind   5X UAS: five tandem copies of the "ScaI site" 17-mer CGGAGTACTGTCCTCCG, an upstream activating sequence (UAS) that efficiently binds yeast Gal4 (Webster et al., 1988; Pfeiffer et al., 2010) GAL4
    719..736     -  misc_feature   MCS (fragment): pUC18/19 multiple cloning site
    838..871     +  CDS            ChR2(H134R) (fragment): H134R mutant of an N-terminal fragment of channelrhodopsin-2 from the alga Chlamydomonas reinhardtii (Nagel et al., 2005) blue light-activated cation channel
   1774..1833    +  CDS            KCNJ2 (fragment): KCNJ2_HUMAN - Also known as IRK1. Experimental evidence at protein level: Swiss-Prot protein existence level 1. Probably participates in establishing action potential waveform and excitability of neuronal and muscle tissues. Inward rectifier potassium channels are characterized by a greater tendency to allow potassium to flow into the cell rather than out of it. Their voltage dependence is regulated by the concentration of extracellular potassium; as external potassium is raised, the voltage range of the channel opening shifts to more positive voltages. The inward rectification is mainly due t
   1832..2550    +  CDS            EYFP (fragment): enhanced YFP mammalian codon-optimized
   3081..3185    +  promoter       AmpR promoter: bla
   3186..4046    +  CDS            AmpR: β-lactamase; bla; confers resistance to ampicillin, carbenicillin, and related antibiotics
   4217..4805    +  rep_origin     ori: high-copy-number ColE1/pMB1/pBR322/pUC origin of replication
   4988..5080    +  CDS            lacI (fragment): lac repressor; lacI; The lac repressor binds to the lac operator to inhibit transcription in E. coli. This inhibition can be relieved by adding lactose or isopropyl-β-D-thiogalactopyranoside (IPTG).
   5093..5114    +  protein_bind   CAP binding site: CAP binding activates transcription in the presence of cAMP. E. coli catabolite activator protein
   5129..5159    +  promoter       lac promoter: promoter for the E. coli lac operon
   5167..5183    +  protein_bind   lac operator: The lac repressor binds to the lac operator to inhibit transcription in E. coli. This inhibition can be relieved by adding lactose or isopropyl-β-D-thiogalactopyranoside (IPTG). lac repressor encoded by lacI
>Addgene plasmid #198829 | pJR034 | addgene full sequence | sequence record 391691 | Addgene NGS Result
AAGCTTGCTAGCCCATGATTACGCCAAGCTACGGGCGGAGTACTGTCCTCCGAGCGGAGTACTGTCCTCC
GAGCGGAGTACTGTCCTCCGAGCGGAGTACTGTCCTCCGAGCGGAGTACTGTCCTCCGAGCGGAGACTCC
CTAGCCCATGATTACGCCAAGCTACGGGCGGAGTACTGTCCTCCGAGCGGAGTACTGTCCTCCGAGCGGA
GTACTGTCCTCCGAGCGGAGTACTGTCCTCCGAGCGGAGTACTGTCCTCCGAGCGGAGACTCCCTAGCCC
ATGATTACGCCAAGCTACGGGCGGAGTACTGTCCTCCGAGCGGAGTACTGTCCTCCGAGCGGAGTACTGT
CCTCCGAGCGGAGTACTGTCCTCCGAGCGGAGTACTGTCCTCCGAGCGGAGACTCCCTAGGGGCGGCCGC
ACTGACTGGGCCGGCCAAAAATGCATAAGGTTTTGCTGGCACTGTTCTTTATCTTTCTGGCACCAGCATC
CGCACTGGCAGTCTCCGAACCGGCCTGCAGGTCGATTTTTTGCAAATTACGAGCGTTGTAGGGGGCGGAG
CGATAGGTCCTATAGGTTTTGGTATATCATCATTCATTCATTCATTGGTACATTCATTTACCCACCTTCC
TCTTTCTGAGCTTCTCTGGAGTTCTGTGCTTCCTTTTTCCCTTATCTTTATACTGTAATTTTTAACTTTC
AGGCATTGATTGGCGCGCCTCTAGAGGATCCCCGGGATTGGCCAAAGGACCCAAAGGTATGTTTCGAATG
ATACTAACATAACATAGAACATTTTCAGGAGGACCCTTGGCTAGCGTCGACGGTACCGGTAGAAAAAATG
GACTATGGCGGCGCTTTGTCTGCCGTCGGACTCTTCCAAACCTCATACACTCTTGAGAACAATGGTTCTG
TTATTTGCATCCCGAACAACGGCCAGTGCTTCTGCTTGGCTTGGCTTAAATCCAACGGAACAAATGCCGA
GAAGTTGGCTGCCAACATTCTGCAGTGGATTTCTTTTGCGCTTTCAGCGCTCTGCCTGATGTTCTACGGC
TACCAGACCTGGAAGTCTACTTGCGGCTGGGAGGAGATTTACGTGGCCACGATCTCGATGATCAAGTTCA
TCATCGAGTATTTCCATAGCTTTGACGAACCTGCGGTGATCTACTCATCCAACGGCAACAAGACCAAGTG
GCTTCGTTACGCGAGCTGGCTGCTGACCGCCCCTGTCATTCTTATCCGTCTGAGCAACCTTACGGGTCTG
GCGAACGACTATAACAAGCGTACCATGGGTCTGCTGGTGTCAGATATCGGCACGATCGTGTGGGGCACCA
CGGCCGCGCTGTCCAAGGGATACGTCCGTGTCATTTTCTTCCTGATGGGCCTGTGCTACGGCATCTACAC
ATTCTTCAACGCAGCCAAGGTCTACATTGAGGCGTACCACACCGTGCCGAAGGGCCGGTGTCGCCAGGTG
GTGACTGGCATGGCTTGGCTCTTCTTCGTATCATGGGGTATGTTCCCCATCCTGTTCATCCTCGGCCCCG
AGGGCTTCGGCGTCCTGAGCAAGTACGGCTCCAACGTCGGCCACACCATCATTGACCTGATGTCGAAGCA
GTGCTGGGGTCTGCTCGGCCACTACCTGCGCGTGCTGATCCACGAGCATATCCTCATCCACGGCGACATT
CGCAAGACCACCAAATTGAACATTGGTGGCACTGAGATTGAGGTCGAGACGCTGGTGGAGGACGAGGCCG
AGGCTGGCGCGGTCGCGGCCGCCAAGAGCAGGATCACCAGCGAGGGCGAGTACATCCCCCTGGACCAGAT
CGACATCAACGTGGTGAGCAAGGGCGAGGAGCTGTTCACCGGGGTGGTGCCCATCCTGGTCGAGCTGGAC
GGCGACGTAAACGGCCACAAGTTCAGCGTGTCCGGCGAGGGCGAGGGCGATGCCACCTACGGCAAGCTGA
CCCTGAAGTTCATCTGCACCACCGGCAAGCTGCCCGTGCCCTGGCCCACCCTCGTGACCACCTTCGGCTA
CGGCCTGCAGTGCTTCGCCCGCTACCCCGACCACATGAAGCAGCACGACTTCTTCAAGTCCGCCATGCCC
GAAGGCTACGTCCAGGAGCGCACCATCTTCTTCAAGGACGACGGCAACTACAAGACCCGCGCCGAGGTGA
AGTTCGAGGGCGACACCCTGGTGAACCGCATCGAGCTGAAGGGCATCGACTTCAAGGAGGACGGCAACAT
CCTGGGGCACAAGCTGGAGTACAACTACAACAGCCACAACGTCTATATCATGGCCGACAAGCAGAAGAAC
GGCATCAAGGTGAACTTCAAGATCCGCCACAACATCGAGGACGGCAGCGTGCAGCTCGCCGACCACTACC
AGCAGAACACCCCCATCGGCGACGGCCCCGTGCTGCTGCCCGACAACCACTACCTGAGCTACCAGTCCGC
CCTGAGCAAAGACCCCAACGAGAAGCGCGATCACATGGTCCTGCTGGAGTTCGTGACCGCCGCCGGGATC
ACTCTCGGCATGGACGAGCTGTACAAGTAACATTCGTAGAATTCGCTAGCCGGCCATACAAGTAATCCGG
ATGATCGACGCCAACGTCGTTGAATTTTCAAATTTTAAATACTGAATATTTGTTTTTTTTCCTATTATTT
ATTTATTCTCTTTGTGTTTTTTTTCTTGCTTTCTAAAAAATTAATTCAATCCAAATCTAAACATTTTTTT
TTCTCTTTCCGTCTCCCAATTCGTATTCCGCTCCTCTCATCTGAACACAATGTGCAAGTTTATTTATCTT
CTCGCTTTCATTTCATTAGGACGTGGGGGGAATTGGTGGAAGGGGGAAACACACAAAAGGATGATGGAAA
TGAAATAAGGACACACAATATGCAACAACATTCAATTCAGAAATATGGAGGAAGGTTTAAAAGAAAACAT
AAAAATATATAGAGGAGGAAGGAAAACTAGTAAAAAATAAGCAAAGAAATTAGGCGAACGATGAGAATTG
TCCTCGCTTGGGCCCAAAAGGCCTTTTTTTTTTGGCGCCGACGTCAGGTGGCACTTTTCGGGGAAATGTG
CGCGGAACCCCTATTTGTTTATTTTTCTAAATACATTCAAATATGTATCCGCTCATGAGACAATAACCCT
GATAAATGCTTCAATAATATTGAAAAAGGAAGAGTATGAGTATTCAACATTTCCGTGTCGCCCTTATTCC
CTTTTTTGCGGCATTTTGCCTTCCTGTTTTTGCTCACCCAGAAACGCTGGTGAAAGTAAAAGATGCTGAA
GATCAGTTGGGTGCACGAGTGGGTTACATCGAACTGGATCTCAACAGCGGTAAGATCCTTGAGAGTTTTC
GCCCCGAAGAACGTTTTCCAATGATGAGCACTTTTAAAGTTCTGCTATGTGGCGCGGTATTATCCCGTAT
TGACGCCGGGCAAGAGCAACTCGGTCGCCGCATACACTATTCTCAGAATGACTTGGTTGAGTACTCACCA
GTCACAGAAAAGCATCTTACGGATGGCATGACAGTAAGAGAATTATGCAGTGCTGCCATAACCATGAGTG
ATAACACTGCGGCCAACTTACTTCTGACAACGATCGGAGGACCGAAGGAGCTAACCGCTTTTTTGCACAA
CATGGGGGATCATGTAACTCGCCTTGATCGTTGGGAACCGGAGCTGAATGAAGCCATACCAAACGACGAG
CGTGACACCACGATGCCTGTAGCAATGGCAACAACGTTGCGCAAACTATTAACTGGCGAACTACTTACTC
TAGCTTCCCGGCAACAATTAATAGACTGGATGGAGGCGGATAAAGTTGCAGGACCACTTCTGCGCTCGGC
CCTTCCGGCTGGCTGGTTTATTGCTGATAAATCTGGAGCCGGTGAGCGTGGGTCTCGCGGTATCATTGCA
GCACTGGGGCCAGATGGTAAGCCCTCCCGTATCGTAGTTATCTACACGACGGGGAGTCAGGCAACTATGG
ATGAACGAAATAGACAGATCGCTGAGATAGGTGCCTCACTGATTAAGCATTGGTAACTGTCAGACCAAGT
TTACTCATATATACTTTAGATTGATTTAAAACTTCATTTTTAATTTAAAAGGATCTAGGTGAAGATCCTT
TTTGATAATCTCATGACCAAAATCCCTTAACGTGAGTTTTCGTTCCACTGAGCGTCAGACCCCGTAGAAA
AGATCAAAGGATCTTCTTGAGATCCTTTTTTTCTGCGCGTAATCTGCTGCTTGCAAACAAAAAAACCACC
GCTACCAGCGGTGGTTTGTTTGCCGGATCAAGAGCTACCAACTCTTTTTCCGAAGGTAACTGGCTTCAGC
AGAGCGCAGATACCAAATACTGTTCTTCTAGTGTAGCCGTAGTTAGGCCACCACTTCAAGAACTCTGTAG
CACCGCCTACATACCTCGCTCTGCTAATCCTGTTACCAGTGGCTGCTGCCAGTGGCGATAAGTCGTGTCT
TACCGGGTTGGACTCAAGACGATAGTTACCGGATAAGGCGCAGCGGTCGGGCTGAACGGGGGGTTCGTGC
ACACAGCCCAGCTTGGAGCGAACGACCTACACCGAACTGAGATACCTACAGCGTGAGCTATGAGAAAGCG
CCACGCTTCCCGAAGGGAGAAAGGCGGACAGGTATCCGGTAAGCGGCAGGGTCGGAACAGGAGAGCGCAC
GAGGGAGCTTCCAGGGGGAAACGCCTGGTATCTTTATAGTCCTGTCGGGTTTCGCCACCTCTGACTTGAG
CGTCGATTTTTGTGATGCTCGTCAGGGGGGCGGAGCCTATGGAAAAACGCCAGCAACGCGGCCTTTTTAC
GGTTCCTGGCCTTTTGCTGGCCTTTTGCTCACATGTTCTTTCCTGCGTTATCCCCTGATTCTGTGGATAA
CCGTATTACCGCCTTTGAGTGAGCTGATACCGCTCGCCGCAGCCGAACGACCGAGCGCAGCGAGTCAGTG
AGCGAGGAAGCGGAAGAGCGCCCAATACGCAAACCGCCTCTCCCCGCGCGTTGGCCGATTCATTAATGCA
GCTGGCACGACAGGTTTCCCGACTGGAAAGCGGGCAGTGAGCGCAACGCAATTAATGTGAGTTAGCTCAC
TCATTAGGCACCCCAGGCTTTACACTTTATGCTTCCGGCTCGTATGTTGTGTGGAATTGTGAGCGGATAA
CAATTTCACACAGGAAACAGCTATGACCATGATTACGCCAAGCTGTAAGTTTAAACATGATCTTACTAAC
TAACTATTCTCATTTAAATTTTCAGAGCTTAAAAATGGCTGAAATCACTCACAACGATGGATACGCTAAC
AACTTGGAAATGAAAT
